>Addgene plasmid #188041 | CapChR2_pUAST-attb | addgene full sequence | sequence record 370185 | Addgene NGS Result
AGGATCTTTGTGAAGGAACCTTACTTCTGTGGTGTGACATAATTGGACAAACTACCTACAGAGATTTAAA
GCTCTAAGGTAAATATAAAATTTTTAAGTGTATAATGTGTTAAACTACTGATTCTAATTGTTTGTGTATT
TTAGATTCCAACCTATGGAACTGATGAATGGGAGCAGTGGTGGAATGCCTTTAATGAGGAAAACCTGTTT
TGCTCAGAAGAAATGCCATCTAGTGATGATGAGGCTACTGCTGACTCTCAACATTCTACTCCTCCAAAAA
AGAAGAGAAAGGTAGAAGACCCCAAGGACTTTCCTTCAGAATTGCTAAGTTTTTTGAGTCATGCTGTGTT
TAGTAATAGAACTCTTGCTTGCTTTGCTATTTACACCACAAAGGAAAAAGCTGCACTGCTATACAAGAAA
ATTATGGAAAAATATTTGATGTATAGTGCCTTGACTAGAGATCATAATCAGCCATACCACATTTGTAGAG
GTTTTACTTGCTTTAAAAAACCTCCCACACCTCCCCCTGAACCTGAAACATAAAATGAATGCAATTGTTG
TTGTTAACTTGTTTATTGCAGCTTATAATGGTTACAAATAAAGCAATAGCATCACAAATTTCACAAATAA
AGCATTTTTTTCACTGCATTCTAGTTGTGGTTTGTCCAAACTCATCAATGTATCTTATCATGTCTGGATC
CACTAGTGTCGACGATGTAGGTCACGGTCTCGAAGCCGCGGTGCGGGTGCCAGGGCGTGCCCTTGGGCTC
CCCGGGCGCGTACTCCACCTCACCCATCTGGTCCATCATGATGAACGGGTCGAGGTGGCGGTAGTTGATC
CCGGCGAACGCGCGGCGCACCGGGAAGCCCTCGCCCTCGAAACCGCTGGGCGCGGTGGTCACGGTGAGCA
CGGGACGTGCGACGGCGTCGGCGGGTGCGGATACGCGGGGCAGCGTCAGCGGGTTCTCGACGGTCACGGC
GGGCATGTCGACACTAGTTCTAGCCAGCTTTTGTTCCCTTTAGTGAGGGTTAATTTCGAGCTTGGCGTAA
TCATGGTCATAGCTGTTTCCTGTGTGAAATTGTTATCCGCTCACAATTCCACACAACATACGAGCCGGAA
GCATAAAGTGTAAAGCCTGGGGTGCCTAATGAGTGAGCTAACTCACATTAATTGCGTTGCGCTCACTGCC
CGCTTTCCAGTCGGGAAACCTGTCGTGCCAGCTGCATTAATGAATCGGCCAACGCGCGGGGAGAGGCGGT
TTGCGTATTGGGCGCTCTTCCGCTTCCTCGCTCACTGACTCGCTGCGCTCGGTCGTTCGGCTGCGGCGAG
CGGTATCAGCTCACTCAAAGGCGGTAATACGGTTATCCACAGAATCAGGGGATAACGCAGGAAAGAACAT
GTGAGCAAAAGGCCAGCAAAAGGCCAGGAACCGTAAAAAGGCCGCGTTGCTGGCGTTTTTCCATAGGCTC
CGCCCCCCTGACGAGCATCACAAAAATCGACGCTCAAGTCAGAGGTGGCGAAACCCGACAGGACTATAAA
GATACCAGGCGTTTCCCCCTGGAAGCTCCCTCGTGCGCTCTCCTGTTCCGACCCTGCCGCTTACCGGATA
CCTGTCCGCCTTTCTCCCTTCGGGAAGCGTGGCGCTTTCTCATAGCTCACGCTGTAGGTATCTCAGTTCG
GTGTAGGTCGTTCGCTCCAAGCTGGGCTGTGTGCACGAACCCCCCGTTCAGCCCGACCGCTGCGCCTTAT
CCGGTAACTATCGTCTTGAGTCCAACCCGGTAAGACACGACTTATCGCCACTGGCAGCAGCCACTGGTAA
CAGGATTAGCAGAGCGAGGTATGTAGGCGGTGCTACAGAGTTCTTGAAGTGGTGGCCTAACTACGGCTAC
ACTAGAAGAACAGTATTTGGTATCTGCGCTCTGCTGAAGCCAGTTACCTTCGGAAAAAGAGTTGGTAGCT
CTTGATCCGGCAAACAAACCACCGCTGGTAGCGGTGGTTTTTTTGTTTGCAAGCAGCAGATTACGCGCAG
AAAAAAAGGATCTCAAGAAGATCCTTTGATCTTTTCTACGGGGTCTGACGCTCAGTGGAACGAAAACTCA
CGTTAAGGGATTTTGGTCATGAGATTATCAAAAAGGATCTTCACCTAGATCCTTTTAAATTAAAAATGAA
GTTTTAAATCAATCTAAAGTATATATGAGTAAACTTGGTCTGACAGTTACCAATGCTTAATCAGTGAGGC
ACCTATCTCAGCGATCTGTCTATTTCGTTCATCCATAGTTGCCTGACTCCCCGTCGTGTAGATAACTACG
ATACGGGAGGGCTTACCATCTGGCCCCAGTGCTGCAATGATACCGCGAGACCCACGCTCACCGGCTCCAG
ATTTATCAGCAATAAACCAGCCAGCCGGAAGGGCCGAGCGCAGAAGTGGTCCTGCAACTTTATCCGCCTC
CATCCAGTCTATTAATTGTTGCCGGGAAGCTAGAGTAAGTAGTTCGCCAGTTAATAGTTTGCGCAACGTT
GTTGCCATTGCTACAGGCATCGTGGTGTCACGCTCGTCGTTTGGTATGGCTTCATTCAGCTCCGGTTCCC
AACGATCAAGGCGAGTTACATGATCCCCCATGTTGTGCAAAAAAGCGGTTAGCTCCTTCGGTCCTCCGAT
CGTTGTCAGAAGTAAGTTGGCCGCAGTGTTATCACTCATGGTTATGGCAGCACTGCATAATTCTCTTACT
GTCATGCCATCCGTAAGATGCTTTTCTGTGACTGGTGAGTACTCAACCAAGTCATTCTGAGAATAGTGTA
TGCGGCGACCGAGTTGCTCTTGCCCGGCGTCAATACGGGATAATACCGCGCCACATAGCAGAACTTTAAA
AGTGCTCATCATTGGAAAACGTTCTTCGGGGCGAAAACTCTCAAGGATCTTACCGCTGTTGAGATCCAGT
TCGATGTAACCCACTCGTGCACCCAACTGATCTTCAGCATCTTTTACTTTCACCAGCGTTTCTGGGTGAG
CAAAAACAGGAAGGCAAAATGCCGCAAAAAAGGGAATAAGGGCGACACGGAAATGTTGAATACTCATACT
CTTCCTTTTTCAATATTATTGAAGCATTTATCAGGGTTATTGTCTCATGAGCGGATACATATTTGAATGT
ATTTAGAAAAATAAACAAATAGGGGTTCCGCGCACATTTCCCCGAAAAGTGCCACCTAAATTGTAAGCGT
TAATATTTTGTTAAAATTCGCGTTAAATTTTTGTTAAATCAGCTCATTTTTTAACCAATAGGCCGAAATC
GGCAAAATCCCTTATAAATCAAAAGAATAGACCGAGATAGGGT
[37 nt withheld, positions 3334-3370]
AAAGAACGTGGACTCCAACGTCAAAGG
[49 nt withheld, positions 3398-3446]
T
[91 nt withheld, positions 3448-3538]
G
[124 nt withheld, positions 3540-3663]
CCCATTCGCCATTCAGGCTGCGCAACTGTTGGGAAGGGCGATCGGTGCGGGCCTCTTCGCTATTACGCCA
GCTGGCGAAAGGGGGATGTGCTGCAAGGCGATTAAGTTGGGTAACGCCAGGGTTTTCCCAGTCACGACGT
TGTAAAACGACGGCCAGTGAATTGTAATACGACTCACTATAGGGCGAATTGGGTACGTACCGGGCCCCTA
GTATGTATGTAAGTTAATAAAACCCATTTTTGCGGAAAGTAGATAAAAAAAACATTTTTTTTTTTTACTG
CACTGGATATCATTGAACTTATCTGATCAGTTTTAAATTTACTTCGATCCAAGGGTATTTGATGTACCAG
GTTCTTTCGATTACCTCTCACTCAAAATGACATTCCACTCAAAGTCAGCGCTGTTTGCCTCCTTCTCTGT
CCACAGAAATATCGCCGTCTCTTTCGCCGCTGCGTCCGCTATCTCTTTCGCCACCGTTTGTAGCGTTACG
TAGCGTCAATGTCCGCCTTCAGTTGCATTTTGTCAGCGGTTTCGTGACGAAGCTCCAAGCGGTTTACGCC
ATCAATTAAACACAAAGTGCTGTGCCAAAACTCCTCTCGCTTCTTATTTTTGTTTGTTTTTTGAGTGATT
GGGGTGGTGATTGGTTTTGGGTGGGTAAGCAGGGGAAAGTGTGAAAAATCCCGGCAATGGGCCAAGAGGA
TCAGGAGCTATTAATTCGCGGAGGCAGCAAACACCCATCTGCCGAGCATCTGAACAATGTGAGTAGTACA
TGTGCATACATCTTAAGTTCACTTGATCTATAGGAACTGCGATTGCAACATCAAATTGTCTGCGGCGTGA
GAACTGCGACCCACAAAAATCCCAAACCGCAATTGCACAAACAAATAGTGACACGAAACAGATTATTCTG
GTAGCTGTTCTCGCTATATAAGACAATTTTTGAGATCATATCATGATCAAGACATCTAAAGGCATTCATT
TTCGACTATATTCTTTTTTACAAAAAATATAACAACCAGATATTTTAAGCTGATCCTAGATGCACAAAAA
ATAAATAAAAGTATAAACCTACTTCGTAGGATACTTCGGGGTACTTTTTGTTCGGGGTTAGATGAGCATA
ACGCTTGTAGTTGATATTTGAGATCCCCTATCATTGCAGGGTGACAGCGGAGCGGCTTCGCAGAGCTGCA
TTAACCAGGGCTTCGGGCAGGCCAAAAACTACGGCACGCTCCGGCCACCCAGTCCGCCGGAGGACTCCGG
TTCAGGGAGCGGCCAACTAGCCGAGAACCTCACCTATGCCTGGCACAATATGGACATCTTTGGGGCGGTC
AATCAGCCGGGCTCCGGATGGCGGCAGCTGGTCAACCGGACACGCGGACTATTCTGCAACGAGCGACACA
TACCGGCGCCCAGGAAACATTTGCTCAAGAACGGTGAGTTTCTATTCGCAGTCGGCTGATCTGTGTGAAA
TCTTAATAAAGGGTCCAATTACCAATTTGAAACTCAGTTTGCGGCGTGGCCTATCCGGGCGAACTTTTGG
CCGTGATGGGCAGTTCCGGTGCCGGAAAGACGACCCTGCTGAATGCCCTTGCCTTTCGATCGCCGCAGGG
CATCCAAGTATCGCCATCCGGGATGCGACTGCTCAATGGCCAACCTGTGGACGCCAAGGAGATGCAGGCC
AGGTGCGCCTATGTCCAGCAGGATGACCTCTTTATCGGCTCCCTAACGGCCAGGGAACACCTGATTTTCC
AAGCCATGGTGCGGATGCCACGACATCTGACCTATCGGCAGCGAGTGGCCCGCGTGGATCAGGTGATCCA
GGAGCTTTCGCTCAGCAAATGTCAGCACACGATCATCGGTGTGCCCGGCAGGGTGAAAGGTCTGTCCGGC
GGAGAAAGGAAGCGTCTGGCATTCGCCTCCGAGGCTCTAACCGATCCGCCGCTTCTGATCTGCGATGAGC
CCACCTCCGGACTGGACTCCTTTACCGCCCACAGCGTCGTCCAGGTGCTGAAGAAGCTGTCGCAGAAGGG
CAAGACCGTCATCCTGACCATTCATCAGCCGTCTTCCGAGCTGTTTGAGCTCTTTGACAAGATCCTTCTG
ATGGCCGAGGGCAGGGTAGCTTTCTTGGGCACTCCCAGCGAAGCCGTCGACTTCTTTTCCTAGTGAGTTC
GATGTGTTTATTAAGGGTATCTAGTATTACATAACATCTCAACTCCTATCCAGCGTGGGTGCCCAGTGTC
CTACCAACTACAATCCGGCGGACTTTTACGTACAGGTGTTGGCCGTTGTGCCCGGACGGGAGATCGAGTC
CCGTGATCGGATCGCCAAGATATGCGACAATTTTGCCATTAGCAAAGTAGCCCGGGATATGGAGCAGTTG
TTGGCCACCAAAAATCTGGAGAAGCCACTGGAGCAGCCGGAGAATGGGTACACCTACAAGGCCACCTGGT
TCATGCAGTTCCGGGCGGTCCTGTGGCGATCCTGGCTGTCGGTGCTCAAGGAACCACTCCTCGTAAAAGT
GCGACTTATTCAGACAACGGTGAGTGGTTCCAGTGGAAACAAATGATATAACGCTTACAATTCTTGGAAA
CAAATTCGCTAGATTTTAGATAGAATTGCCTGATTCCACACCCTTCTTAGTTTTTTTCAATGAGATGTAT
AGTTTATAGTTTTGCAGAAGATAAATAAATTTCATTTAACTCGCGAATATTAATGAGATGCGAGTAACAT
TTTAATTTGCAGATGGTTGCCATCTTGATTGGCCTCATCTTTTTGGGCCAACAACTCACGCAAGTGGGTG
TGATGAATATCAACGGAGCCATCTTCCTCTTCCTGACCAACATGACCTTTCAAAACGTCTTTGCCACGAT
AAATGTAAGTCATGTTTAGAATACATTTGCATTTCAATAATTTACTAACTTTCTAATGAATCGATTCGAT
TTAGGTGTTCACCTCAGAGCTGCCAGTTTTTATGAGGGAGGCCCGAAGTCGACTTTATCGCTGTGACACA
TACTTTCTGGGCAAAACGATTGCCGAATTGCCGCTTTTTCTCACAGTGCCACTGGTCTTCACGGCGATTG
CCTATCCGATGATCGGACTGCGGGCCGGAGTGCTGCACTTCTTCAACTGCCTGGCGCTGGTCACTCTGGT
GGCCAATGTGTCAACGTCCTTCGGATATCTAATATCCTGCGCCAGCTCCTCGACCTCGATGGCGCTGTCT
GTGGGTCCGCCGGTTATCATACCATTCCTGCTCTTTGGCGGCTTCTTCTTGAACTCGGGCTCGGTGCCAG
TATACCTCAAATGGTTGTCGTACCTCTCATGGTTCCGTTACGCCAACGAGGGTCTGCTGATTAACCAATG
GGCGGACGTGGAGCCGGGCGAAATTAGCTGCACATCGTCGAACACCACGTGCCCCAGTTCGGGCAAGGTC
ATCCTGGAGACGCTTAACTTCTCCGCCGCCGATCTGCCGCTGGACTACGTGGGTCTGGCCATTCTCATCG
TGAGCTTCCGGGTGCTCGCATATCTGGCTCTAAGACTTCGGGCCCGACGCAAGGAGTAGCCGACATATAT
CCGAAATAACTGCTTGTTTTTTTTTTTTACCATTATTACCATCGTGTTTACTGTTTATTGCCCCCTCAAA
AAGCTAATGTAATTATATTTGTGCCAATAAAAACAAGATATGACCTATAGAATACAAGTATTTCCCCTTC
GAACATCCCCACAAGTAGACTTTGGATTTGTCTTCTAACCAAAAGACTTACACACCTGCATACCTTACAT
CAAAAACTCGTTTATCGCTACATAAAACACCGGGATATATTTTTTATATACATACTTTTCAAATCGCGCG
CCCTCTTCATAATTCACCTCCACCACACCACGTTTCGTAGTTGCTCTTTCGCTGTCTCCCACCCGCTCTC
CGCAACACATTCACCTTTTGTTCGACGACCTTGGAGCGACTGTCGTTAGTTCCGCGCGATTCGGTTCGCT
CAAATGGTTCCGAGTGGTTCATTTCGTCTCAATAGAAATTAGTAATAAATATTTGTATGTACAATTTATT
TGCTCCAATATATTTGTATATATTTCCCTCACAGCTATATTTATTCTAATTTAATATTATGACTTTTTAA
GGTAATTTTTTGTGACCTGTTCGGAGTGATTAGCGTTACAATTTGAACTGAAAGTGACATCCAGTGTTTG
TTCCTTGTGTAGATGCATCTCAAAAAAATGGTGGGCATAATAGTGTTGTTTATATATATCAAAAATAACA
ACTATAATAATAAGAATACATTTAATTTAGAAAATGCTTGGATTTCACTGGAACTAGGCTAGCATAACTT
CGTATAGCATACATTATACGAAGTTATGCTAGCGGATCCAAGCTTGCATGCCTGCAGGTCGGAGTACTGT
CCTCCGAGCGGAGTACTGTCCTCCGAGCGGAGTACTGTCCTCCGAGCGGAGTACTGTCCTCCGAGCGGAG
TACTGTCCTCCGAGCGGAGACTCTAGCGAGCGCCGGAGTATAAATAGAGGCGCTTCGTCTACGGAGCGAC
AATTCAATTCAAACAAGCAAAGTGAACACGTCGCTAAGCGAAAGCTAAGCAAATAAACAAGCGCAGCTGA
ACAAGCTAAACAATCTGCAGTAAAGTGCAAGTTAAAGTGAATCAATTAAAAGTAACCAGCAACCAAGTAA
ATCAACTGCAACTACTGAAATCTGCCAAGAAGTAATTATTGAATACAAGAAGAGAACTCTGAATAGGGAA
TTGGGGCCACCATGGACCTGGGAAACGGCAGCGCCATTGTGCCTATCGACCAGTGCTTTTGCCTGGCTTG
GACCGACAGCCTGGGAAGCGATACAGAGCAGCTGGTGGCCAACATCCTCCAGTGGTTCGCCTTCGGCTTC
GACATCCTGATCCTGATGTTCTACGCCTACCAGACTTGGAGAGCCACTTGCGGTTGGGAGGAGGTCTACG
TCTGTTGCGTCGAGCTGACCAAGGTCATCATCGAGTTCTTCCACGAGTTCGACGACCCCAGCATGCTGTA
CCTGGCTAACGGACACCGAGTCCAGTGGCTGAGATACGCAGAGTGGCTGCTGACTTGTCCCGTCATCTGC
ATCCACCTGAGCAACCTGACCGGCCTGAAGGACGACTACAGCAAGCGGACCATGAGGCTGCTGGTGTCAG
ACGTGGGATGCATCGTGTGGGGAGCTACAAGCGCCATGAGCACAGGCTACGTCAAGGTCATCTTCTTCGT
GCTGGGTTGCATCTACGGCGCCAACACCTTCTTCCACGCCGCCAAGGTGTATATCGAGAGCTACCACGTG
GTGCCAAAGGGCAGACCTAGAACCGTCGTGCGGATCATGGCTTGGCTGTTCTTCCTGTCTTGGGGCATGT
TCCCCGTGCTGTTCGTCGTGGGACCAGAAGGATTCGACGCCATCAGCGTGTACGGCTCTACCATTGGCCA
CACCATCATCGACCTCATGAGCAAGGAGTGTTGGGGCCTGCTGGGACACTATCTGAGAGTGCTGATCCAC
CAGCACATCATCATCTACGGCGACATCCGGAAGAAGACCAAGATCAACGTGGCCGGCGAGGAGATGGAAG
TGGAGACCATGGTGGACCAGGAGGACGAGGAGACAGTGGCGGCACCGGTAGTAGCA
Features (pLannotate 1.2.2; 24 found; start..end, strand, type, name):
      3..77      +  CDS            small t antigen (fragment): SV40 (simian virus 40) small t antigen
     79..144     +  intron         small t intron: SV40 (simian virus 40) small t antigen intron
    274..294     +  CDS            SV40 NLS: nuclear localization signal of SV40 (simian virus 40) large T antigen
    301..435     +  CDS            LT_POVHA (fragment): Protein inferred from homology: Swiss-Prot protein existence level 3. Isoform large T antigen is a key early protein essential for both driving viral replication and inducing cellular transformation. Plays a role in viral genome replication by driving entry of quiescent cells into the cell cycle and by autoregulating the synthesis of viral early mRNA. Displays highly oncogenic activities by corrupting the host cellular checkpoint mechanisms that guard cell division and the transcription, replication, and repair of DNA. Participates in the modulation of cellular gene expression preceeding viral
    460..543     +  CDS            large T antigen (fragment): large T antigen from SV40 (simian virus 40)
    566..700     +  polyA_signal   SV40 poly(A) signal: SV40 polyadenylation signal
    729..798     +  protein_bind   attB: attB site for the φC31 integrase (Groth et al., 2000) phage φC31 integrase
   1017..1035    -  promoter       T3 promoter: promoter for bacteriophage T3 RNA polymerase
   1080..1096    -  protein_bind   lac operator: The lac repressor binds to the lac operator to inhibit transcription in E. coli. This inhibition can be relieved by adding lactose or isopropyl-β-D-thiogalactopyranoside (IPTG). lac repressor encoded by lacI
   1104..1134    -  promoter       lac promoter: promoter for the E. coli lac operon
   1149..1170    -  protein_bind   CAP binding site: CAP binding activates transcription in the presence of cAMP. E. coli catabolite activator protein
   1183..1275    -  CDS            lacI (fragment): lac repressor; lacI; The lac repressor binds to the lac operator to inhibit transcription in E. coli. This inhibition can be relieved by adding lactose or isopropyl-β-D-thiogalactopyranoside (IPTG).
   1458..2046    -  rep_origin     ori: high-copy-number ColE1/pMB1/pBR322/pUC origin of replication
   2217..3077    -  CDS            AmpR: β-lactamase; bla; confers resistance to ampicillin, carbenicillin, and related antibiotics
   3078..3182    -  promoter       AmpR promoter: bla
   3235..3663    -  rep_origin     f1 ori (sequence partly withheld): f1 bacteriophage origin of replication; arrow indicates direction of (+) strand synthesis
   3668..3825    -  CDS            lacZα (fragment): LacZα fragment of β-galactosidase; lacZ fragment
   3828..3846    +  promoter       T7 promoter: promoter for bacteriophage T7 RNA polymerase
   3871..7990    +  gene           mini-white: white; This modified version of the white gene lacks part of the first intron.
   7997..8030    +  protein_bind   loxP: Cre-mediated recombination occurs in the 8-bp core sequence (GCATACAT). Cre recombinase
   8043..8064    -  misc_feature   MCS (fragment): pUC18/19 multiple cloning site
   8063..8157    +  protein_bind   5X UAS: five tandem copies of the "ScaI site" 17-mer CGGAGTACTGTCCTCCG, an upstream activating sequence (UAS) that efficiently binds yeast Gal4 (Webster et al., 1988; Pfeiffer et al., 2010) GAL4
   8176..8414    +  promoter       hsp70 promoter: Drosophila melanogaster hsp70Bb promoter
   8441..9301    +  CDS            CoChR: high-photocurrent channelrhodopsin from Chloromonas oogama (Shemesh et al., 2017)
