[The description below was written by a language model from this plasmid's Addgene catalogue record and pLannotate feature annotations shown in this document.]
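Description:
CapChR2_pUAST-attb is a Drosophila transgenesis and expression plasmid built on the pUAST-attB backbone, about 9.3 kb in total. It carries an untagged coding sequence for CapChR2, a calcium-permeable channelrhodopsin. The insert is a synthetic variant of CoChR, the high-photocurrent channelrhodopsin from the alga Chloromonas oogama, with four substitutions (S43D, L112C, T139C and N238E), and it was introduced by Gibson assembly. In E. coli the plasmid replicates from a high-copy ColE1/pUC-type origin and is selected with ampicillin through the β-lactamase gene. An f1 origin and remnants of a lacZα/lac promoter cloning region with flanking T3 and T7 promoters are also present.

The opsin sits downstream of five tandem GAL4-binding UAS sites fused to the Drosophila hsp70 promoter. Transcription therefore depends on GAL4 supplied by a driver line, which gives tissue- or cell-type-specific expression in the standard binary GAL4/UAS system. The transcript is processed using the SV40 small t intron and the SV40 polyadenylation signal; the annotated T antigen fragments and NLS are simply parts of this SV40 3′ segment, not expressed products. A φC31 attB site allows integrase-mediated, site-specific insertion into attP landing sites in the fly genome, and the mini-white gene provides an eye-colour marker for identifying transformants. A single loxP site lies between mini-white and the UAS cassette. The repository notes that it is in the opposite orientation to the depositor's sequence, with unknown functional consequence.

The construct is intended for generating transgenic flies in which light can be used to drive calcium influx and control calcium signalling in GAL4-defined cells.
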