Addgene plasmid #188041: CapChR2_pUAST-attb
Purpose: Expresses CapChR2 in Drosophila
Depositing lab: Peter Hegemann. Depositing organization: Humboldt-Universitaet zu Berlin. Publication: Calcium-permeable channelrhodopsins for the photocontrol of calcium signalling. Fernandez Lahore RG, Pampaloni NP, Peter E, Heim MM, Tillert L, Vierock J, Oppermann J, Walther J, Schmitz D, Owald D, Plested AJR, Rost BR, Hegemann P. Nat Commun. 2022 Dec 21;13(1):7844. doi: 10.1038/s41467-022-35373-4. PubMed 36543773.
Backbone
  Vector backbone: pUAST-attb
  Backbone size w/o insert (bp): 8500
  Total vector size (bp): 9336
  Vector type: Insect Expression
Growth in bacteria
  Bacterial resistance: Ampicillin, 100 μg/mL
  Growth temperature: 37°C
  Growth strain: DH5alpha
  Copy number: Unknown
Gene/Insert
  Gene/Insert name: CapChR2 (alt name: Calcium permeable Channelrhodopsin 2)
  Species: Synthetic; Chloromonas oogama
  Insert size (bp): 867
  Mutation: S43D, L112C, T139C and N238E mutations in CoChR
  Promoter: UAS
  Tag / fusion protein: none
  Cloning method: Gibson Cloning
  Sequencing primers: 5′ hsp70-F; 3′ SV40-R
Terms and licenses: Academic/Nonprofit Terms; Industry Terms: Not Available to Industry
Depositor comments: Please note: LoxP is in the opposite orientation compared to the depositor's provided sequence. It is not known how this change affects plasmid function.
How to cite: CapChR2_pUAST-attb was a gift from Peter Hegemann (Addgene plasmid # 188041 ; http://n2t.net/addgene:188041 ; RRID:Addgene_188041)
