>Addgene plasmid #188041 | CapChR2_pUAST-attb | depositor partial sequence | sequence record 364860 | Insert sequence: CapChR2
ATGGACCTGGGAAACGGCAGCGCCATTGTGCCTATCGACCAGTGCTTTTGCCTGGCTTGGACCGACAGCC
TGGGAAGCGATACAGAGCAGCTGGTGGCCAACATCCTCCAGTGGTTCGCCTTCGGCTTCGACATCCTGAT
CCTGATGTTCTACGCCTACCAGACTTGGAGAGCCACTTGCGGTTGGGAGGAGGTCTACGTCTGTTGCGTC
GAGCTGACCAAGGTCATCATCGAGTTCTTCCACGAGTTCGACGACCCCAGCATGCTGTACCTGGCTAACG
GACACCGAGTCCAGTGGCTGAGATACGCAGAGTGGCTGCTGACTTGTCCCGTCATCTGCATCCACCTGAG
CAACCTGACCGGCCTGAAGGACGACTACAGCAAGCGGACCATGAGGCTGCTGGTGTCAGACGTGGGATGC
ATCGTGTGGGGAGCTACAAGCGCCATGAGCACAGGCTACGTCAAGGTCATCTTCTTCGTGCTGGGTTGCA
TCTACGGCGCCAACACCTTCTTCCACGCCGCCAAGGTGTATATCGAGAGCTACCACGTGGTGCCAAAGGG
CAGACCTAGAACCGTCGTGCGGATCATGGCTTGGCTGTTCTTCCTGTCTTGGGGCATGTTCCCCGTGCTG
TTCGTCGTGGGACCAGAAGGATTCGACGCCATCAGCGTGTACGGCTCTACCATTGGCCACACCATCATCG
ACCTCATGAGCAAGGAGTGTTGGGGCCTGCTGGGACACTATCTGAGAGTGCTGATCCACCAGCACATCAT
CATCTACGGCGACATCCGGAAGAAGACCAAGATCAACGTGGCCGGCGAGGAGATGGAAGTGGAGACCATG
GTGGACCAGGAGGACGAGGAGACAGTG
